>Addgene plasmid #186932 | pBlueScript II SK-SNAP donor for Hist1h3g | addgene full sequence | sequence record 368931 | Addgene NGS Result
AAATTGTAAGCGTTAATATTTTGTTAAAATTCGCGTTAAATTTTTGTTAAATCAGCTCATTTTTTAACCA
ATAGGCCGAAATCGGCAAAATCCCTTATAAATCAAAAGAATAGACCGAGATAGGGT
[37 nt withheld, positions 127-163]
AAAGAACGTGGACTCCAACGTCAAAGG
[49 nt withheld, positions 191-239]
T
[91 nt withheld, positions 241-331]
G
[124 nt withheld, positions 333-456]
CCCATTCGCCATTCAGGCTGCGCAACTGTTGGGAAGGGCGATCGGTGCGGGCCTCTTCGCTATTACGCCA
GCTGGCGAAAGGGGGATGTGCTGCAAGGCGATTAAGTTGGGTAACGCCAGGGTTTTCCCAGTCACGACGT
TGTAAAACGACGGCCAGTGAGCGCGCGTAATACGACTCACTATAGGGCGAATTGGAGCTCCACCGCGGTG
GCGGCCGCTCTAGAACTAGTTTTCAGCATCCAGAGTTCGAACTGTCTTCCATTATAGTCACTAGCACATC
TCCTAAAGACCAGCCTTCATATTTCCACACCATACACCACTGTGATAATGACCTAGGACAAATCCAGTGC
CCAAATGGCTGTAATTTTCGAGGTGATGATTATTAAGCCAAGTGAAACAAGTGACGAAAGAGCCATAAAG
ATTCAGGATCTCAAAAAGCCCAAAGGAGGGCAAGACATATACACCTTAATCCCAGCATACAGTAGGAAGG
AGAAACAGATCTCCCAAATACAGATCATCCTGATCTACAAAGAAAGTTGCAGACCAGCCTAAGCTATGAG
TCCACTTAAAAAGAGGGTGGGGGAGGTCTATTAGTGGGTAGGGAGGAGACTAAGCACGCTATAAAGTGAA
TGGTAAATCCCTGTAACCCTTTCAAGACTGGAAGATCAGTTAATTTTTCTGAGTTACAATATTAGTGGTT
CTGTCCTTCAGAAAGTTCACAATTCCAAAGTAAACATCTGCAACTAATAATTTTATTTTTAAATTCGGTA
AATGCCCAAATTACTGTAACCATGCAAAGTTTTCCAATCTTTATGCTTTGCTAACTAAGAGTACAATTTC
CATGAAAAAGGGTAAAGATATCACTTACCAAAATATTGCTTGCTTATAATAGATCGGTGTGATGAAAGGA
GACCTAGCACTTTCACAAATGAAACTGATTAATACCCACAAGTTGGAAAAAGCGCTACAGTTCTTTTTTT
GGAAGATGGGTGGCTCTAAGAAGAGCCTTTAAAGTGGTTGTGTGGATTAACAGAAACCCTTATCCCAGAC
CCGGTTTACCCAGACGATGACCTTCATGGGCCAGCAGCCACTCTTTCACCGCCAGACCACCTTCATAACC
GCCAACCGCACCGCTAGAGCTAACCACACGATGGCACGGAATCAGAATCGGCACCGGGTTACCGCTCAGC
GCGGTTTTAACGGCGGCGGTGGCCGCCGGATTACCCGCCAGGGCCGCCAGCTGCTGATAGCTAATCACTT
CGCCAAATTTAACCACTTTCAGCAGTTTCCACAGCACCTGACGGGTAAAGCTCTCCTGCTGAAACACCGG
ATGATGCAGCGCCGGAACCGGAAATTCTTCAATCGCTTCCGGCTGATGAAAATACGCGTTCAGCCACGCG
GTCGCCTGCATCAGCGGTTCCGGACCACCCAGCACGGCGGCCGGGGCCGGAACTTCAACCGCATCGGCCG
CGCTGGTGCCTTTACCCAGCAGTTTAATTTCATGCAGGCCCTGTTCGCAGCCGCTCAGTTCCAGTTTGCC
CAGCGGGCTATCCAGGGTGGTACGTTTCATTTCGCAATCTTTGTCCATGCTGCCACCTCCGGATCCTCCT
CC
[408 nt withheld, positions 2069-2476]
GGCAAGTAACCGTAGGGAAAAGTGAGATACCTAAGTAGCGCACTTTGGCCTTTAAGTACGCTTGCGTTCG
CACACGCGCAACACACGTACCCGCGCTCGTACCCCTCCTTCCCACCGAGAAGCATCCTGATAGGCGTGTC
TGCTTTTCAAGTGTCCCGCGCAGTAGTACTATTGGCTGAGGAATTCAAGTGGTGATTGGTTAACTCCTGC
ACACCCGATTGGTTAACTCCTGCACACAGTCTCCTGCTAGTACAGACTGCTACACTCATGTTTTAGTCTG
GCACACCCGAGCTTTCTTAAATTTATGTTTCCATCCTTGTATCGAGTCGCTTAAAGAATTTGAGGCAAAG
AAATCTTGAATTTGAAATCTCATGACCCTAGATATCCACAAACCACTCTGGAAAATATGTTCTCTACCCG
CCTTTGTGGATCCCCCGGGCTGCAGGAATTCGATATCAAGCTTATCGATACCGTCGACCTCGAGGGGGGG
CCCGGTACCCAGCTTTTGTTCCCTTTAGTGAGGGTTAATTGCGCGCTTGGCGTAATCATGGTCATAGCTG
TTTCCTGTGTGAAATTGTTATCCGCTCACAATTCCACACAACATACGAGCCGGGAGCATAAAGTGTAAAG
CCTGGGGTGCCTAATGAGTGAGCTAACTCACATTAATTGCGTTGCGCTCACTGCCCGCTTTCCAGTCGGG
AAACCTGTCGTGCCAGCTGCATTAATGAATCGGCCAACGCGCGGGGAGAGGCGGTTTGCGTATTGGGCGC
TCTTCCGCTTCCTCGCTCACTGACTCGCTGCGCTCGGTCGTTCGGCTGCGGCGAGCGGTATCAGCTCACT
CAAAGGCGGTAATACGGTTATCCACAGAATCAGGGGATAACGCAGGAAAGAACATGTGAGCAAAAGGCCA
GCAAAAGGCCAGGAACCGTAAAAAGGCCGCGTTGCTGGCGTTTTTCCATAGGCTCCGCCCCCCTGACGAG
CATCACAAAAATCGACGCTCAAGTCAGAGGTGGCGAAACCCGACAGGACTATAAAGATACCAGGCGTTTC
CCCCTGGAAGCTCCCTCGTGCGCTCTCCTGTTCCGACCCTGCCGCTTACCGGATACCTGTCCGCCTTTCT
CCCTTCGGGAAGCGTGGCGCTTTCTCATAGCTCACGCTGTAGGTATCTCAGTTCGGTGTAGGTCGTTCGC
TCCAAGCTGGGCTGTGTGCACGAACCCCCCGTTCAGCCCGACCGCTGCGCCTTATCCGGTAACTATCGTC
TTGAGTCCAACCCGGTAAGACACGACTTATCGCCACTGGCAGCAGCCACTGGTAACAGGATTAGCAGAGC
GAGGTATGTAGGCGGTGCTACAGAGTTCTTGAAGTGGTGGCCTAACTACGGCTACACTAGAAGAACAGTA
TTTGGTATCTGCGCTCTGCTGAAGCCAGTTACCTTCGGAAAAAGAGTTGGTAGCTCTTGATCCGGCAAAC
AAACCACCGCTGGTAGCGGTGGTTTTTTTGTTTGCAAGCAGCAGATTACGCGCAGAAAAAAAGGATCTCA
AGAAGATCCTTTGATCTTTTCTACGGGGTCTGACGCTCAGTGGAACGAAAACTCACGTTAAGGGATTTTG
GTCATGAGATTATCAAAAAGGATCTTCACCTAGATCCTTTTAAATTAAAAATGAAGTTTTAAATCAATCT
AAAGTATATATGAGTAAACTTGGTCTGACAGTTACCAATGCTTAATCAGTGAGGCACCTATCTCAGCGAT
CTGTCTATTTCGTTCATCCATAGTTGCCTGACTCCCCGTCGTGTAGATAACTACGATACGGGAGGGCTTA
CCATCTGGCCCCAGTGCTGCAATGATACCGCGAGACCCACGCTCACCGGCTCCAGATTTATCAGCAATAA
ACCAGCCAGCCGGAAGGGCCGAGCGCAGAAGTGGTCCTGCAACTTTATCCGCCTCCATCCAGTCTATTAA
TTGTTGCCGGGAAGCTAGAGTAAGTAGTTCGCCAGTTAATAGTTTGCGCAACGTTGTTGCCATTGCTACA
GGCATCGTGGTGTCACGCTCGTCGTTTGGTATGGCTTCATTCAGCTCCGGTTCCCAACGATCAAGGCGAG
TTACATGATCCCCCATGTTGTGCAAAAAAGCGGTTAGCTCCTTCGGTCCTCCGATCGTTGTCAGAAGTAA
GTTGGCCGCAGTGTTATCACTCATGGTTATGGCAGCACTGCATAATTCTCTTACTGTCATGCCATCCGTA
AGATGCTTTTCTGTGACTGGTGAGTACTCAACCAAGTCATTCTGAGAATAGTGTATGCGGCGACCGAGTT
GCTCTTGCCCGGCGTCAATACGGGATAATACCGCGCCACATAGCAGAACTTTAAAAGTGCTCATCATTGG
AAAACGTTCTTCGGGGCGAAAACTCTCAAGGATCTTACCGCTGTTGAGATCCAGTTCGATGTAACCCACT
CGTGCACCCAACTGATCTTCAGCATCTTTTACTTTCACCAGCGTTTCTGGGTGAGCAAAAACAGGAAGGC
AAAATGCCGCAAAAAAGGGAATAAGGGCGACACGGAAATGTTGAATACTCATACTCTTCCTTTTTCAATA
TTATTGAAGCATTTATCAGGGTTATTGTCTCATGAGCGGATACATATTTGAATGTATTTAGAAAAATAAA
CAAATAGGGGTTCCGCGCACATTTCCCCGAAAAGTGCCACCT
Features (pLannotate 1.2.2; 16 found; start..end, strand, type, name):
     28..456     -  rep_origin     f1 ori (sequence partly withheld): f1 bacteriophage origin of replication; arrow indicates direction of (+) strand synthesis
    461..616     -  CDS            lacZα (fragment): LacZα fragment of β-galactosidase; lacZ fragment
    624..642     +  promoter       T7 promoter: promoter for bacteriophage T7 RNA polymerase
    651..686     +  misc_feature   MCS (fragment): pBluescript multiple cloning site
   1422..1467    -  ncRNA          Histone3: Accession: RF00032 - Histone 3' UTR stem-loop
   1499..2044    -  CDS            SNAP-tag®: human O6-alkylguanine-DNA-alkyltransferase variant that forms covalent bonds with benzylguanine derivatives optimized for bacterial expression
   2069..2476    -  CDS            H31_BOVIN (sequence withheld): Experimental evidence at protein level: Swiss-Prot protein existence level 1. Core component of nucleosome. Nucleosomes wrap and compact DNA into chromatin, limiting DNA accessibility to the cellular machineries which require DNA as a template. Histones thereby play a central role in transcription regulation, DNA repair, DNA replication and chromosomal stability. DNA accessibility is regulated via a complex set of post-translational modifications of histones, also called histone code, and nucleosome remodeling. From Bos taurus (Bovine).
   2902..2975    +  misc_feature   MCS (fragment): pBluescript multiple cloning site
   2988..3006    -  promoter       T3 promoter: promoter for bacteriophage T3 RNA polymerase
   3051..3067    -  protein_bind   lac operator: The lac repressor binds to the lac operator to inhibit transcription in E. coli. This inhibition can be relieved by adding lactose or isopropyl-β-D-thiogalactopyranoside (IPTG). lac repressor encoded by lacI
   3075..3105    -  promoter       lac promoter: promoter for the E. coli lac operon
   3120..3141    -  protein_bind   CAP binding site: CAP binding activates transcription in the presence of cAMP. E. coli catabolite activator protein
   3154..3246    -  CDS            lacI (fragment): lac repressor; lacI; The lac repressor binds to the lac operator to inhibit transcription in E. coli. This inhibition can be relieved by adding lactose or isopropyl-β-D-thiogalactopyranoside (IPTG).
   3429..4017    -  rep_origin     ori: high-copy-number ColE1/pMB1/pBR322/pUC origin of replication
   4188..5048    -  CDS            AmpR: β-lactamase; bla; confers resistance to ampicillin, carbenicillin, and related antibiotics
   5049..5153    -  promoter       AmpR promoter: bla
