[The description below was written by a language model from this plasmid's Addgene catalogue record and pLannotate feature annotations shown in this document.]
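Description:
pBlueScript II SK-SNAP donor for Hist1h3g is a homology-directed repair donor plasmid built on the pBluescript II SK cloning backbone, intended for knocking a SNAP tag into the C-terminus of the mouse canonical histone H3.1 gene Hist1h3g (H3c8). Although catalogued as a mammalian expression vector, it carries no annotated mammalian promoter or mammalian selection marker. It serves as a repair template, so that the tagged histone is expressed from the endogenous locus after integration. The plasmid is about 5.2 kb and is maintained in E. coli through the high-copy ColE1/pUC origin with ampicillin selection from the β-lactamase gene. It also retains the f1 phage origin, the interrupted lacZα/lac promoter region, and the flanking T7 and T3 phage promoters typical of this backbone. The T7 promoter listed in the record is simply this backbone element; the insert's coding sequence is annotated on the opposite strand to it.

The roughly 2.2 kb insert, assembled by Gibson cloning into the multiple cloning site, contains a histone H3.1 coding sequence (matched by the annotation tool to the highly conserved bovine protein) followed, after a short gap that probably corresponds to a linker, by the SNAP-tag coding sequence. Downstream lies the conserved histone 3′ UTR stem-loop, which governs processing of replication-dependent histone mRNAs. Unannotated stretches on either side of these elements presumably provide the rest of the homology arms, though the record does not define their boundaries. It also does not specify the nuclease or guide RNA used for targeting. SNAP-tag reacts covalently with benzylguanine substrates, which allows labelling of the tagged H3.1. The associated study concerns the inheritance of histone H3 variant nucleosomes through mitotic cell divisions.
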