Addgene plasmid #186932: pBlueScript II SK-SNAP donor for Hist1h3g
Purpose: Genomic targeting of SNAP tag at Hist1h3g C-terminal
Depositing lab: Zhiguo Zhang. Depositing organization: Columbia University. Publication: Stable inheritance of H3.3-containing nucleosomes during mitotic cell divisions. Xu X, Duan S, Hua X, Li Z, He R, Zhaang Z. Nat Commun. 2022 May 6;13(1):2514. doi: 10.1038/s41467-022-30298-4. PubMed 35523900.
Backbone
  Vector backbone: pBlueScript II SK
  Backbone size w/o insert (bp): 2958
  Total vector size (bp): 5175
  Vector type: Mammalian Expression
Growth in bacteria
  Bacterial resistance: Ampicillin, 100 μg/mL
  Growth temperature: 37°C
  Growth strain: DH5alpha
  Copy number: Unknown
Gene/Insert
  Gene/Insert name: SNAP donor for Hist1h3g
  Species: M. musculus (mouse)
  Insert size (bp): 2217
  Entrez Gene: H3c8 (a.k.a. H3.1-221, H3c1, H3c10, H3c11, Hist1h3g, M32460)
  Promoter: T7
  Tag / fusion protein: SNAP
  Cloning method: Gibson Cloning
  Sequencing primers: 5′ KS primer: CGAGGTCGACGGTATCG
Terms and licenses: Academic/Nonprofit Terms; Industry Terms: Not Available to Industry
How to cite: pBlueScript II SK-SNAP donor for Hist1h3g was a gift from Zhiguo Zhang (Addgene plasmid # 186932 ; http://n2t.net/addgene:186932 ; RRID:Addgene_186932)
